Addgene plasmid #236380: pCAG-36XMYC array
Purpose: Expression of array of 36 crRNAs targeting MYC
Depositing lab: Ling-Ling Chen. Depositing organization: CAS Center for Excellence in Molecular Cell Science. Publication: CRISPR-array-mediated imaging of non-repetitive and multiplex genomic loci in living cells. Yang LZ, Min YH, Liu YX, Gao BQ, Liu XQ, Huang Y, Wang H, Yang L, Liu ZJ, Chen LL. Nat Methods. 2024 Sep;21(9):1646-1657. doi: 10.1038/s41592-024-02333-3. Epub 2024 Jul 4. PubMed 38965442.
Backbone
  Vector backbone: pCAG
  Vector type: Lentiviral, CRISPR
Growth in bacteria
  Bacterial resistance: Ampicillin, 100 μg/mL
  Growth temperature: 37°C
  Growth strain: NEB Stable
  Copy number: High Copy
Gene/Insert
  Gene/Insert name: 36xMYC crRNA array
  Species: H. sapiens (human)
  Entrez Gene: MYC (a.k.a. MRTL, MYCC, bHLHe39, c-Myc)
  Cloning method: Gene Synthesis
Terms and licenses: Academic/Nonprofit Terms; Industry Terms: Not Available to Industry
How to cite: pCAG-36XMYC array was a gift from Ling-Ling Chen (Addgene plasmid # 236380 ; http://n2t.net/addgene:236380 ; RRID:Addgene_236380)
