[The description below was written by a language model from this plasmid's Addgene catalogue record and pLannotate feature annotations shown in this document.]
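Description:
pCAG-36XMYC array is a lentiviral CRISPR plasmid of about 9.1 kb, built on a pCAG backbone, that expresses a synthetic array of 36 crRNAs directed at the human MYC locus. It is maintained in E. coli through a high-copy ColE1/pUC-type origin and selected with ampicillin via the β-lactamase gene. A recombination-deficient strain is recorded for propagation, which fits a plasmid carrying both LTRs and a highly repetitive array. The viral framework consists of a truncated HIV-1 5' LTR, the Ψ packaging signal with a gag fragment, the Rev response element, the cPPT/CTS, a WPRE, and a ΔU3 self-inactivating 3' LTR. With packaging functions supplied in trans, the region between the LTRs can therefore be delivered to and integrated in mammalian cells.

Within that framework sits a CAG promoter, made up of the CMV enhancer, the chicken β-actin promoter and the chimeric β-actin/β-globin intron. It provides strong Pol II transcription, in contrast to the Pol III promoters commonly used for single guide RNAs. The roughly 1.5 kb between the intron and the WPRE carries no annotation apart from two very short matches to the hGH polyadenylation signal, which are probably spurious. This gap is presumably where the gene-synthesised crRNA array lies, although the feature table does not mark it. Such arrays are normally transcribed as one long precursor and cut into individual crRNAs by a Cas protein with its own processing activity. The record does not name the Cas effector, and none is encoded on this plasmid, so it must be provided separately. No mammalian selection marker or fluorescent reporter is annotated. The associated publication concerns CRISPR-array-mediated imaging of non-repetitive genomic loci in living cells, which suggests that tiling many crRNAs across MYC serves to concentrate enough label there to visualise the locus.
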