Features (pLannotate 1.2.2; 25 found; start..end, strand, type, name):
    377..634     +  LTR            5' LTR (truncated): truncated 5' long terminal repeat (LTR) from HIV-1
    681..806     +  misc_feature   HIV-1 Ψ: packaging signal of human immunodeficiency virus type 1
    790..1128    +  CDS            HIV-1 gag (fragment): gag protein from human immunodeficiency virus 1; gag
   1303..1536    +  misc_feature   RRE: The Rev response element (RRE) of HIV-1 allows for Rev-dependent mRNA export from the nucleus to the cytoplasm.
   1913..2013    +  CDS            Rev (fragment): human immunodeficiency virus 1 (HIV-1) Rev protein; rev; enhances nuclear export of unspliced and incompletely spliced viral mRNAs
   2058..2175    +  misc_feature   cPPT/CTS: central polypurine tract and central termination sequence of HIV-1
   2292..2595    +  enhancer       CMV enhancer: human cytomegalovirus immediate early enhancer
   2597..2874    +  promoter       chicken β-actin promoter: No description available
   2875..3891    +  intron         chimeric intron: chimera between introns from chicken β-actin and rabbit β-globin
   4873..4894    +  polyA_signal   hGH poly(A) signal (fragment): human growth hormone polyadenylation signal
   5245..5263    +  polyA_signal   hGH poly(A) signal (fragment): human growth hormone polyadenylation signal
   5453..6041    +  misc_feature   WPRE: woodchuck hepatitis virus posttranscriptional regulatory element
   6049..6114    +  CDS            nef (fragment): NEF_HV1Z2 - Experimental evidence at protein level: Swiss-Prot protein existence level 1. Extracellular Nef protein targets CD4(+) T-lymphocytes for apoptosis by interacting with CXCR4 surface receptors. From Human immunodeficiency virus type 1 group M subtype D (isolate Z2/CDC-Z34) (HIV-1).
   6116..6349    +  LTR            3' LTR (ΔU3): self-inactivating 3' long terminal repeat (LTR) from HIV-1
   6554..6658    +  promoter       AmpR promoter: bla
   6659..7519    +  CDS            AmpR: β-lactamase; bla; confers resistance to ampicillin, carbenicillin, and related antibiotics
   7690..8278    +  rep_origin     ori: high-copy-number ColE1/pMB1/pBR322/pUC origin of replication
   8461..8515    +  CDS            lacI (fragment): lac repressor; lacI; The lac repressor binds to the lac operator to inhibit transcription in E. coli. This inhibition can be relieved by adding lactose or isopropyl-β-D-thiogalactopyranoside (IPTG).
   8521..8614    +  rep_origin     SV40 ori (fragment): SV40 origin of replication
   8639..8676    +  CDS            lacI (fragment): lac repressor; lacI; The lac repressor binds to the lac operator to inhibit transcription in E. coli. This inhibition can be relieved by adding lactose or isopropyl-β-D-thiogalactopyranoside (IPTG).
   8689..8710    +  protein_bind   CAP binding site: CAP binding activates transcription in the presence of cAMP. E. coli catabolite activator protein
   8725..8755    +  promoter       lac promoter: promoter for the E. coli lac operon
   8763..8779    +  protein_bind   lac operator: The lac repressor binds to the lac operator to inhibit transcription in E. coli. This inhibition can be relieved by adding lactose or isopropyl-β-D-thiogalactopyranoside (IPTG). lac repressor encoded by lacI
   8813..8896    +  polyA_signal   SV40 poly(A) signal (fragment): SV40 polyadenylation signal
   9063..329     +  CDS            nef (fragment) (across the origin): NEF_HV1BR - Experimental evidence at protein level: Swiss-Prot protein existence level 1. Extracellular Nef protein targets CD4(+) T-lymphocytes for apoptosis by interacting with CXCR4 surface receptors (PubMed:14990729). From Human immunodeficiency virus type 1 group M subtype B (isolate BRU/LAI) (HIV-1).
>Addgene plasmid #236380 | pCAG-36XMYC array | addgene full sequence | sequence record 478950 | Addgene NGS Result
TGGAAGGGCTAATTCACTCCCAAAGAAGACAAGATATCCTTGATCTGTGGATCTACCACACACAAGGCTA
CTTCCCTGATTAGCAGAACTACACACCAGGGCCAGGGGTCAGATATCCACTGACCTTTGGATGGTGCTAC
AAGCTAGTACCAGTTGAGCCAGATAAGGTAGAAGAGGCCAATAAAGGAGAGAACACCAGCTTGTTACACC
CTGTGAGCCTGCATGGGATGGATGACCCGGAGAGAGAAGTGTTAGAGTGGAGGTTTGACAGCCGCCTAGC
ATTTCATCACGTGGCCCGAGAGCTGCATCCGGAGTACTTCAAGAACTGCTGATATCGAGCTTGCTACAAG
GGACTTTCCGCTGGGGACTTTCCAGGGAGGCGTGGCCTGGGCGGGACTGGGGAGTGGCGAGCCCTCAGAT
CCTGCATATAAGCAGCTGCTTTTTGCCTGTACTGGGTCTCTCTGGTTAGACCAGATCTGAGCCTGGGAGC
TCTCTGGCTAACTAGGGAACCCACTGCTTAAGCCTCAATAAAGCTTGCCTTGAGTGCTTCAAGTAGTGTG
TGCCCGTCTGTTGTGTGACTCTGGTAACTAGAGATCCCTCAGACCCTTTTAGTCAGTGTGGAAAATCTCT
AGCAGTGGCGCCCGAACAGGGACTTGAAAGCGAAAGGGAAACCAGAGGAGCTCTCTCGACGCAGGACTCG
GCTTGCTGAAGCGCGCACGGCAAGAGGCGAGGGGCGGCGACTGGTGAGTACGCCAAAAATTTTGACTAGC
GGAGGCTAGAAGGAGAGAGATGGGTGCGAGAGCGTCAGTATTAAGCGGGGGAGAATTAGATCGCGATGGG
AAAAAATTCGGTTAAGGCCAGGGGGAAAGAAAAAATATAAATTAAAACATATAGTATGGGCAAGCAGGGA
GCTAGAACGATTCGCAGTTAATCCTGGCCTGTTAGAAACATCAGAAGGCTGTAGACAAATACTGGGACAG
CTACAACCATCCCTTCAGACAGGATCAGAAGAACTTAGATCATTATATAATACAGTAGCAACCCTCTATT
GTGTGCATCAAAGGATAGAGATAAAAGACACCAAGGAAGCTTTAGACAAGATAGAGGAAGAGCAAAACAA
AAGTAAGACCACCGCACAGCAAGCGGCCGGCCGCTGATCTTCAGACCTGGAGGAGGAGATATGAGGGACA
ATTGGAGAAGTGAATTATATAAATATAAAGTAGTAAAAATTGAACCATTAGGAGTAGCACCCACCAAGGC
AAAGAGAAGAGTGGTGCAGAGAGAAAAAAGAGCAGTGGGAATAGGAGCTTTGTTCCTTGGGTTCTTGGGA
GCAGCAGGAAGCACTATGGGCGCAGCGTCAATGACGCTGACGGTACAGGCCAGACAATTATTGTCTGGTA
TAGTGCAGCAGCAGAACAATTTGCTGAGGGCTATTGAGGCGCAACAGCATCTGTTGCAACTCACAGTCTG
GGGCATCAAGCAGCTCCAGGCAAGAATCCTGGCTGTGGAAAGATACCTAAAGGATCAACAGCTCCTGGGG
ATTTGGGGTTGCTCTGGAAAACTCATTTGCACCACTGCTGTGCCTTGGAATGCTAGTTGGAGTAATAAAT
CTCTGGAACAGATTTGGAATCACACGACCTGGATGGAGTGGGACAGAGAAATTAACAATTACACAAGCTT
AATACACTCCTTAATTGAAGAATCGCAAAACCAGCAAGAAAAGAATGAACAAGAATTATTGGAATTAGAT
AAATGGGCAAGTTTGTGGAATTGGTTTAACATAACAAATTGGCTGTGGTATATAAAATTATTCATAATGA
TAGTAGGAGGCTTGGTAGGTTTAAGAATAGTTTTTGCTGTACTTTCTATAGTGAATAGAGTTAGGCAGGG
ATATTCACCATTATCGTTTCAGACCCACCTCCCAACCCCGAGGGGACCCGACAGGCCCGAAGGAATAGAA
GAAGAAGGTGGAGAGAGAGACAGAGACAGATCCATTCGATTAGTGAACGGATCTCGACGGTATCGCCGAA
TTCACAAATGGCAGTATTCATCCACAATTTTAAAAGAAAAGGGGGGATTGGGGGGTACAGTGCAGGGGAA
AGAATAGTAGACATAATAGCAACAGACATACAAACTAAAGAATTACAAAAACAAATTACAAAAATTCAAA
ATTTTCGGGTTTATTACAGGGACAGCAGAGATCCAGTTTGGACTAGGACATGATTATTGACTAGTTATTA
ATAGTAATCAATTACGGGGTCATTAGTTCATAGCCCATATATGGAGTTCCGCGTTACATAACTTACGGTA
AATGGCCCGCCTGGCTGACCGCCCAACGACCCCCGCCCATTGACGTCAATAATGACGTATGTTCCCATAG
TAACGCCAATAGGGACTTTCCATTGACGTCAATGGGTGGAGTATTTACGGTAAACTGCCCACTTGGCAGT
ACATCAAGTGTATCATATGCCAAGTACGCCCCCTATTGACGTCAATGACGGTAAATGGCCCGCCTGGCAT
TATGCCCAGTACATGACCTTATGGGACTTTCCTACTTGGCAGTACATCTACGTATTAGTCATCGCTATTA
CCATGGTCGAGGTGAGCCCCACGTTCTGCTTCACTCTCCCCATCTCCCCCCCCTCCCCACCCCCAATTTT
GTATTTATTTATTTTTTAATTATTTTGTGCAGCGATGGGGGCGGGGGGGGGGGGGGGGGGGGCGCCGGGG
GGGGCGGGGGGGGGGGAGGGGGGGGGCGGGGCGAGGCGGAGAGGTGCGGCGGCAGCCAATCAGAGCGGCG
CGCTCCGAAAGTTTCCTTTTATGGCGAGGCGGCGGCGGCGGCGGCCCTATAAAAAGCGAAGCGCGCGGCG
GGCGGGAGTCGCTGCGCGCTGCCTTCGCCCCGTGCCCCGCTCCGCCGCCGCCTCGCGCCGCCCGCCCCGG
CTCTGACTGACCGCGTTACTCCCACAGGTGAGCGGGCGGGACGGCCCTTCTCCTCCGGGCTGTAATTAGC
GCTTGGTTTAATGACGGCTTGTTTCTTTTCTGTGGCTGCGTGAAAGCCTTGAGGGGCTCCGGGAGGGCCC
TTTGTGCGGGGGGAGCGGCTCGGGGGGTGCGTGCGTGTGTGTGTGCGTGGGGAGCGCCGCGTGCGGCTCC
GCGCTGCCCGGCGGCTGTGAGCGCTGCGGGCGCGGCGCGGGGCTTTGTGCGCTCCGCAGTGTGCGCGAGG
GGAGCGCGGCCGGGGGCGGTGCCCCGCGGTGCGGGGGGGGCTGCGAGGGGAACAAAGGCTGCGTGCGGGG
TGTGTGCGTGGGGGGGTGAGCAGGGGGTGTGGGCGCGTCGGTCGGGCTGCAACCCCCCCTGCACCCCCCT
CCCCGAGTTGCTGAGCACGGCCCGGCTTCGGGTGCGGGGCTCCGTACGGGGCGTGGCGCGGGGCTCGCCG
TGCCGGGCGGGGGGTGGCGGCAGGTGGGGGTGCCGGGCGGGGCGGGGCCGCCTCGGGCCGGGGAGGGCTC
GGGGGAGGGGCGCGGCGGCCCCCGGAGCGCCGGCGGCTGTCGAGGCGCGGCGAGCCGCAGCCATTGCCTT
TTATGGTAATCGTGCGAGAGGGCGCAGGGACTTCCTTTGTCCCAAATCTGTGCGGAGCCGAAATCTGGGA
GGCGCCGCCGCACCCCCTCTAGCGGGCGCGGGGCGAAGCGGTGCGGCGCCGGCAGGAAGGAAATGGGCGG
GGAGGGCCTTCGTGCGTCGCCGCGCCGCCGTCCCCTTCTCCCTCTCCAGCCTCGGGGCTGTCCGCGGGGG
GACGGCTGCCTTCGGGGGGGACGGGGCAGGGCGGGGTTCGGCTTCTGGCGTGTGACCGGCGGCTCTAGCG
CCTCTGCTAACCATGTTCATGCCTTCTTCTTTTTCCTACAGCTCCTGGGCAACGTGCTGGTTATTGTGCT
GTCTCATCATTTTGGCAAAGGGCGGCCGCTAATTTCTACTAAGTGTAGATCCCCGACCCCAACACCTTCT
TAATTTCTACTAAGTGTAGATGCTACACAAGAATCTAGAATTAATTTCTACTAAGTGTAGATGCCGGAGA
CCCTGGATTCTATAATTTCTACTAAGTGTAGATACTAGAGGACCAACTCAGTATAATTTCTACTAAGTGT
AGATGCAGGGGCTGATAACATTCTTAATTTCTACTAAGTGTAGATGCAGGAAATGTAAACGAAGATAATT
TCTACTAAGTGTAGATAGTAGCAGCCTTGTCTAGCCTAATTTCTACTAAGTGTAGATCATGAGAGAAAAC
AAAGCCATAATTTCTACTAAGTGTAGATACATAGGAAGGCACAAATAATAATTTCTACTAAGTGTAGATG
CTGCCTTCCAGGCATTAATTAATTTCTACTAAGTGTAGATACTTAAAACAGCTCAATACATAATTTCTAC
TAAGTGTAGATCAATGCCCAGATCCACTCACTAATTTCTACTAAGTGTAGATATGGAACTCACTATGAAA
CATAATTTCTACTAAGTGTAGATCCTGGCACGTGTCCCTGGTCTAATTTCTACTAAGTGTAGATGCTTCA
ATTAGAGTAATGCCTAATTTCTACTAAGTGTAGATAACCCAGCAAATGTCTATTCTAATTTCTACTAAGT
GTAGATAGATAATCTCTTTGTGATTCTAATTTCTACTAAGTGTAGATAATGAAGAGGAAAATTAATCTAA
TTTCTACTAAGTGTAGATGAGATGGCACGTCACCACATTAATTTCTACTAAGTGTAGATCCAGTCTCCAC
CACTCCCTATAATTTCTACTAAGTGTAGATGTCTATGTACTTGTGAATTATAATTTCTACTAAGTGTAGA
TTGTGTTGCTCAGGCTGGTCTTAATTTCTACTAAGTGTAGATGTAGAGACAGGGTTTCACCATAATTTCT
ACTAAGTGTAGATCTTTAATGAATGCAGTATACTAATTTCTACTAAGTGTAGATTTGGAGGTGGTGGAGG
GAGATAATTTCTACTAAGTGTAGATTCTGAAGTGCAGAGTTGGTATAATTTCTACTAAGTGTAGATATTC
TGTAAGATGATCATGGTAATTTCTACTAAGTGTAGATCTCTAGCTACACACTATTCTTAATTTCTACTAA
GTGTAGATCATCGTTGGCCTCTACCCACTAATTTCTACTAAGTGTAGATAGACAGGATCTCACTCTGTCT
AATTTCTACTAAGTGTAGATTTGCATACTCATTTTAGTATTAATTTCTACTAAGTGTAGATGTGGAGACG
GGGTTTCACCATAATTTCTACTAAGTGTAGATTACAGGGTGAGACCCTGTCTTAATTTCTACTAAGTGTA
GATGTCTGGGGAACTGCCTGAACTAATTTCTACTAAGTGTAGATATGCCGTGGAATAACACAAATAATTT
CTACTAAGTGTAGATCAGTGAGACCTCATCTCTACTTTTTTTCTCGAGAATCGATAGATCCTAATCAACC
TCTGGATTACAAAATTTGTGAAAGATTGACTGGTATTCTTAACTATGTTGCTCCTTTTACGCTATGTGGA
TACGCTGCTTTAATGCCTTTGTATCATGCTATTGCTTCCCGTATGGCTTTCATTTTCTCCTCCTTGTATA
AATCCTGGTTGCTGTCTCTTTATGAGGAGTTGTGGCCCGTTGTCAGGCAACGTGGCGTGGTGTGCACTGT
GTTTGCTGACGCAACCCCCACTGGTTGGGGCATTGCCACCACCTGTCAGCTCCTTTCCGGGACTTTCGCT
TTCCCCCTCCCTATTGCCACGGCGGAACTCATCGCCGCCTGCCTTGCCCGCTGCTGGACAGGGGCTCGGC
TGTTGGGCACTGACAATTCCGTGGTGTTGTCGGGGAAATCATCGTCCTTTCCTTGGCTGCTCGCCTGTGT
TGCCACCTGGATTCTGCGCGGGACGTCCTTCTGCTACGTCCCTTCGGCCCTCAATCCAGCGGACCTTCCT
TCCCGCGGCCTGCTGCCGGCTCTGCGGCCTCTTCCGCGTCTTCGCCTTCGCCCTCAGACGAGTCGGATCT
CCCTTTGGGCCGCCTCCCCGCCTGAGATCCTTTAAGACCAATGACTTACAAGGCAGCTGTAGATCTTAGC
CACTTTTTAAAAGAAAAGGGGGGACTGGAAGGGCTAATTCACTCCCAACGAAGACAAGATCTGCTTTTTG
CTTGTACTGGGTCTCTCTGGTTAGACCAGATCTGAGCCTGGGAGCTCTCTGGCTAACTAGGGAACCCACT
GCTTAAGCCTCAATAAAGCTTGCCTTGAGTGCTTCAAGTAGTGTGTGCCCGTCTGTTGTGTGACTCTGGT
AACTAGAGATCCCTCAGACCCTTTTAGTCAGTGTGGAAAATCTCTAGCAGTAGTAGTTCATGTCATCTTA
TTATTCAGTATTTATAACTTGCAAAGAAATGAATATCAGAGAGTGAGAGGCCCGGGTTAATTAAGGAAAG
GGCTAGATCATTCTTGAAGACGAAAGGGCCTCGTGATACGCCTATTTTTATAGGTTAATGTCATGATAAT
AATGGTTTCTTAGACGTCAGGTGGCACTTTTCGGGGAAATGTGCGCGGAACCCCTATTTGTTTATTTTTC
TAAATACATTCAAATATGTATCCGCTCATGAGACAATAACCCTGATAAATGCTTCAATAATATTGAAAAA
GGAAGAGTATGAGTATTCAACATTTCCGTGTCGCCCTTATTCCCTTTTTTGCGGCATTTTGCCTTCCTGT
TTTTGCTCACCCAGAAACGCTGGTGAAAGTAAAAGATGCTGAAGATCAGTTGGGTGCACGAGTGGGTTAC
ATCGAACTGGATCTCAACAGCGGTAAGATCCTTGAGAGTTTTCGCCCCGAAGAACGTTTTCCAATGATGA
GCACTTTTAAAGTTCTGCTATGTGGCGCGGTATTATCCCGTGTTGACGCCGGGCAAGAGCAACTCGGTCG
CCGCATACACTATTCTCAGAATGACTTGGTTGAGTACTCACCAGTCACAGAAAAGCATCTTACGGATGGC
ATGACAGTAAGAGAATTATGCAGTGCTGCCATAACCATGAGTGATAACACTGCGGCCAACTTACTTCTGA
CAACGATCGGAGGACCGAAGGAGCTAACCGCTTTTTTGCACAACATGGGGGATCATGTAACTCGCCTTGA
TCGTTGGGAACCGGAGCTGAATGAAGCCATACCAAACGACGAGCGTGACACCACGATGCCTGTAGCAATG
GCAACAACGTTGCGCAAACTATTAACTGGCGAACTACTTACTCTAGCTTCCCGGCAACAATTAATAGACT
GGATGGAGGCGGATAAAGTTGCAGGACCACTTCTGCGCTCGGCCCTTCCGGCTGGCTGGTTTATTGCTGA
TAAATCTGGAGCCGGTGAGCGTGGGTCTCGCGGTATCATTGCAGCACTGGGGCCAGATGGTAAGCCCTCC
CGTATCGTAGTTATCTACACGACGGGGAGTCAGGCAACTATGGATGAACGAAATAGACAGATCGCTGAGA
TAGGTGCCTCACTGATTAAGCATTGGTAACTGTCAGACCAAGTTTACTCATATATACTTTAGATTGATTT
AAAACTTCATTTTTAATTTAAAAGGATCTAGGTGAAGATCCTTTTTGATAATCTCATGACCAAAATCCCT
TAACGTGAGTTTTCGTTCCACTGAGCGTCAGACCCCGTAGAAAAGATCAAAGGATCTTCTTGAGATCCTT
TTTTTCTGCGCGTAATCTGCTGCTTGCAAACAAAAAAACCACCGCTACCAGCGGTGGTTTGTTTGCCGGA
TCAAGAGCTACCAACTCTTTTTCCGAAGGTAACTGGCTTCAGCAGAGCGCAGATACCAAATACTGTTCTT
CTAGTGTAGCCGTAGTTAGGCCACCACTTCAAGAACTCTGTAGCACCGCCTACATACCTCGCTCTGCTAA
TCCTGTTACCAGTGGCTGCTGCCAGTGGCGATAAGTCGTGTCTTACCGGGTTGGACTCAAGACGATAGTT
ACCGGATAAGGCGCAGCGGTCGGGCTGAACGGGGGGTTCGTGCACACAGCCCAGCTTGGAGCGAACGACC
TACACCGAACTGAGATACCTACAGCGTGAGCTATGAGAAAGCGCCACGCTTCCCGAAGGGAGAAAGGCGG
ACAGGTATCCGGTAAGCGGCAGGGTCGGAACAGGAGAGCGCACGAGGGAGCTTCCAGGGGGAAACGCCTG
GTATCTTTATAGTCCTGTCGGGTTTCGCCACCTCTGACTTGAGCGTCGATTTTTGTGATGCTCGTCAGGG
GGGCGGAGCCTATGGAAAAACGCCAGCAACGCGGCCTTTTTACGGTTCCTGGCCTTTTGCTGGCCTTTTG
CTCACATGTTCTTTCCTGCGTTATCCCCTGATTCTGTGGATAACCGTATTACCGCCTTTGAGTGAGCTGA
TACCGCTCGCCGCAGCCGAACGACCGAGCGCAGCGAGTCAGTGAGCGAGGAAGCGGAAGAGCGCCCAATA
CGCAAACCGCCTCTCCCCGCGCGTTGGCCGATTCATTAATGCAGCAAGCTCATGGCTGACTAATTTTTTT
TATTTATGCAGAGGCCGAGGCCGCCTCGGCCTCTGAGCTATTCCAGAAGTAGTGAGGAGGCTTTTTTGGA
GGCCTAGGCTTTTGCAAAAAGCTCCCCGTGGCACGACAGGTTTCCCGACTGGAAAGCGGGCAGTGAGCGC
AACGCAATTAATGTGAGTTAGCTCACTCATTAGGCACCCCAGGCTTTACACTTTATGCTTCCGGCTCGTA
TGTTGTGTGGAATTGTGAGCGGATAACAATTTCACACAGGAAACAGCTATGACATGATTACGAATTTCAC
AAATAAAGCATTTTTTTCACTGCATTCTAGTTGTGGTTTGTCCAAACTCATCAATGTATCTTATCATGTC
TGGATCAACTGGATAACTCAAGCTAACCAAAATCATCCCAAACTTCCCACCCCATACCCTATTACCACTG
CCAATTACCTGTGGTTTCATTTACTCTAAACCTGTGATTCCTCTGAATTATTTTCATTTTAAAGAAATTG
TATTTGTTAAATATGTACTACAAACTTAGTAGT
